>Addgene plasmid #127600 | pRS416-PTEF1-MCP-5M-ECM33_intron | addgene full sequence | sequence record 274545 | Addgene NGS Result
TAAAAATAGAAAGTAAAAAAAGAAATTAAAGAAAAAATAGTTTTTGTTTTCCGAAGATGTAAAAGACTCT
AGGGGGATCGCCAACAAATACTACCTTTTATCTTGCTCTTCCTGCTCTCAGGTATTAATGCCGAATTGTT
TCATCTTGTCTGTGTAGAAGACCACACACGAAAATCCTGTGATTTTACATTTTACTTATCGTTAATCGAA
TGTATATCTATTTAATCTGCTTTTCTTGTCTAATAAATATATATGTAAAGTACGCTTTTTGTTGAAATTT
TTTAAACCTTTGTTTATTTTTTTTTCTTCATTCCGTAACTCTTCTACCTTCTTTATTTACTTTCTAAAAT
CCAAATACAAAACATAAAAATAAATAAACACAGAGTAAATTCCCAAATTATTCCATCATTAAAAGATACG
AGGCGCGTGTAAGTTACAGGCAAGCGATCCGTCTAAGAAACCATTATTATCATGACATTAACCTATAAAA
ATAGGCGTATCACGAGGCCCTTTCGTCGAATTCGCGCGTTTCGGTGATGACGGTGAAAACCTCTGACACA
TGCAGCTCCCGGAGATCTCGGTCACAGCTTGTCTGTAAGCGGATGCCGGGAGCAGACAAGCCCGTCAGGG
CGCGTCAGCGGGTGTTGGCGGGTGTCGGGGCTGGCTTAACTATGCGGCATCAGAGCAGATTGTACCGAGA
GTGCACCATACCACCTTTTCAATTCATCATTTTTTTTTTATTCTTTTTTTTGATTTCGGTTTCCTTGAAA
TTTTTTTGATTCGGTAATCTCCGAACAGAAGGAAGAACGAAGGAAGGAGCACAGACTTAGATTGGTATAT
ATACGCATATGTAGTGTTGAAGAAACATGAAATTGCCCAGTATTCTTAACCCAACTGCACAGAACAAAAA
CCTGCAGGAAACGAAGATAAATCATGTCGAAAGCTACATATAAGGAACGTGCTGCTACTCATCCTAGTCC
TGTTGGTATGTACACATTCTCCTTTTTTTTCATCTTTTTTTCTTTATTTGCCTCTTTCCTCACAGGGATT
TTTGACGTCGCACATGAGGATCACCCATGTGCGACGTCTTTTCACGAGCGACATGAGGATCACCCATGTC
GCTCGTGTTCCCAGAGGAAACGGGTTTCGAGATCTCGTGAGGATGGTTTTGGAATATTCTTCAATATTTC
TGCCTGTCATAGGATTAGGGCGAGTAATGAAACAGAATAATACATGTATAAATCGATCGGGAATACTAAC
ACTACTTTTCTTTATCTAAGCAGCTGCCAAGCTATTTAATATCATGCACGAAAAGCAAACAAACTTGTGT
GCTTCATTGGATGTTCGTACCACCAAGGAATTACTGGAGTTAGTTGAAGCATTAGGTCCCAAAATTTGTT
TACTAAAAACACATGTGGATATCTTGACTGATTTTTCCATGGAGGGCACAGTTAAGCCGCTAAAGGCATT
ATCCGCCAAGTACAATTTTTTACTCTTCGAAGACAGAAAATTTGCTGACATTGGTAATACAGTCAAATTG
CAGTACTCTGCGGGTGTATACAGAATAGCAGAATGGGCAGACATTACGAATGCACACGGTGTGGTGGGCC
CAGGTATTGTTAGCGGTTTGAAGCAGGCGGCAGAAGAAGTAACAAAGGAACCTAGAGGCCTTTTGATGTT
AGCAGAATTGTCATGCAAGGGCTCCCTATCTACTGGAGAATATACTAAGGGTACTGTTGACATTGCGAAG
AGCGACAAAGATTTTGTTATCGGCTTTATTGCTCAAAGAGACATGGGTGGAAGAGATGAAGGTTACGATT
GGTTGATTATGACACCCGGTGTGGGTTTAGATGACAAGGGTGATGCATTGGGTCAACAGTATAGAACCGT
GGATGATGTGGTCTCTACAGGATCTGACATTATTATTGTTGGAAGAGGACTATTTGCAAAGGGAAGGGAT
GCTAAGGTAGAGGGTGAACGTTACAGAAAAGCAGGCTGGGAAGCATATTTGAGAAGATGCGGCCAGCAAA
ACTAAAAAACTGTATTATAAGTAAATGCATGTATACTAAACTCACAAATTAGAGCTTCAATTTAATTATA
TCAGTTATTACCCTATGCGGTGTGAAATACCGCACAGATGCGTAAGGAGAAAATACCGCATCAGGAAATT
GTAAGCGTTAATATTTTGTTAAAATTCGCGTTAAATTTTTGTTAAATCAGCTCATTTTTTAACCAATAGG
CCGAAATCGGCAAAATCCCTTATAAATCAAAAGAATAGACCGAGATAGGGT
[37 nt withheld, positions 2292-2328]
AAAGAACGTGGACTCCAACGTCAAAGG
[49 nt withheld, positions 2356-2404]
T
[91 nt withheld, positions 2406-2496]
G
[124 nt withheld, positions 2498-2621]
CCATTCGCCATTCAGGCTGCGCAACTGTTGGGAAGGGCGATCGGTGCGGGCCTCTTCGCTATTACGCCAG
CTGGCGAAAGGGGGATGTGCTGCAAGGCGATTAAGTTGGGTAACGCCAGGGTTTTCCCAGTCACGACGTT
GTAAAACGACGGCCAGTGAGCGCGCGTAATACGACTCACTATAGGGCGAATTGGGTACCATAGCTTCAAA
ATGTTTCTACTCCTTTTTTACTCTTCCAGATTTTCTCGGACTCCGCGCATCGCCGTACCACTTCAAAACA
CCCAAGCACAGCATACTAAATTTCCCCTCTTTCTTCCTCTAGGGTGTCGTTAATTACCCGTACTAAAGGT
TTGGAAAAGAAAAAAGAGACCGCCTCGTTTCTTTTTCTTCGTCGAAAAAGGCAATAAAAATTTTTATCAC
GTTTCTTTTTCTTGAAAATTTTTTTTTTGATTTTTTTCTCTTTCGATGACCTCCCATTGATATTTAAGTT
AATAAACGGTCTTCAATTTCTCAAGTTTCAGTTTCATTTTTCTTGTTCTATTACAACTTTTTTTACTTCT
TGCTCATTAGAAAGAAAGCATAGCAATCTAATCTAAGTTTTCTAGAACTAGTATGGACTACAAGGACGAC
GATGACAAGATGGCTTCTAACTTTACTCAGTTCGTTCTCGTCGACAATGGCGGAACTGGCGACGTGACTG
TCGCCCCAAGCAACTTCGCTAACGGGGTCGCTGAATGGATCAGCTCTAACTCGCGATCACAGGCTTACAA
AGTAACCTGTAGCGTTCGTCAGAGCTCTGCGCAGAATCGCAAATACACCATCAAAGTCGAGGTGCCTAAA
GTGGCAACCCAGACTGTTGGTGGTGAAGAGCTTCCTGTAGCCGGATGGAGATCTTACTTAAATATGGAAC
TAACCATTCCAATTTTCGCCACGAATTCCGACTGCGAGCTTATTGTTAAGGCAATGCAAGGTCTCCTAAA
AGATGGAAACCCGATTCCCTCGGCCATCGCGGCCAACTCCGGCATCTACCCACCAAAAAAAAAAAGAAAA
GTTTAGATTAGTTATGTCACGCTTACATTCACGCCCTCCCCCCACATCCGCTCTAACCGAAAAGGAAGGA
GTTAGACAACCTGAAGTCTAGGTCCCTATTTATTTTTTTATAGTTATGTTAGTATTAAGAACGTTATTTA
TATTTCAAATTTTTCTTTTTTTTCTGTACAGACGCGTGTACGCATGTAACATTATACTGAAAACCTTGCT
TGAGAAGGTTTTGGGACGCTCGAAGGCTTTAATTTGCCAGCTTTTGTTCCCTTTAGTGAGGGTTAATTGC
GCGCTTGGCGTAATCATGGTCATAGCTGTTTCCTGTGTGAAATTGTTATCCGCTCACAATTCCACACAAC
ATACGAGCCGGAAGCATAAAGTGTAAAGCCTGGGGTGCCTAATGAGTGAGCTAACTCACATTAATTGCGT
TGCGCTCACTGCCCGCTTTCCAGTCGGGAAACCTGTCGTGCCAGCTGCATTAATGAATCGGCCAACGCGC
GGGGAGAGGCGGTTTGCGTATTGGGCGCTCTTCCGCTTCCTCGCTCACTGACTCGCTGCGCTCGGTCGTT
CGGCTGCGGCGAGCGGTATCAGCTCACTCAAAGGCGGTAATACGGTTATCCACAGAATCAGGGGATAACG
CAGGAAAGAACATGTGAGCAAAAGGCCAGCAAAAGGCCAGGAACCGTAAAAAGGCCGCGTTGCTGGCGTT
TTTCCATAGGCTCCGCCCCCCTGACGAGCATCACAAAAATCGACGCTCAAGTCAGAGGTGGCGAAACCCG
ACAGGACTATAAAGATACCAGGCGTTTCCCCCTGGAAGCTCCCTCGTGCGCTCTCCTGTTCCGACCCTGC
CGCTTACCGGATACCTGTCCGCCTTTCTCCCTTCGGGAAGCGTGGCGCTTTCTCATAGCTCACGCTGTAG
GTATCTCAGTTCGGTGTAGGTCGTTCGCTCCAAGCTGGGCTGTGTGCACGAACCCCCCGTTCAGCCCGAC
CGCTGCGCCTTATCCGGTAACTATCGTCTTGAGTCCAACCCGGTAAGACACGACTTATCGCCACTGGCAG
CAGCCACTGGTAACAGGATTAGCAGAGCGAGGTATGTAGGCGGTGCTACAGAGTTCTTGAAGTGGTGGCC
TAACTACGGCTACACTAGAAGAACAGTATTTGGTATCTGCGCTCTGCTGAAGCCAGTTACCTTCGGAAAA
AGAGTTGGTAGCTCTTGATCCGGCAAACAAACCACCGCTGGTAGCGGTGGTTTTTTTGTTTGCAAGCAGC
AGATTACGCGCAGAAAAAAAGGATCTCAAGAAGATCCTTTGATCTTTTCTACGGGGTCTGACGCTCAGTG
GAACGAAAACTCACGTTAAGGGATTTTGGTCATGAGATTATCAAAAAGGATCTTCACCTAGATCCTTTTA
AATTAAAAATGAAGTTTTAAATCAATCTAAAGTATATATGAGTAAACTTGGTCTGACAGTTACCAATGCT
TAATCAGTGAGGCACCTATCTCAGCGATCTGTCTATTTCGTTCATCCATAGTTGCCTGACTCCCCGTCGT
GTAGATAACTACGATACGGGAGGGCTTACCATCTGGCCCCAGTGCTGCAATGATACCGCGAGACCCACGC
TCACCGGCTCCAGATTTATCAGCAATAAACCAGCCAGCCGGAAGGGCCGAGCGCAGAAGTGGTCCTGCAA
CTTTATCCGCCTCCATCCAGTCTATTAATTGTTGCCGGGAAGCTAGAGTAAGTAGTTCGCCAGTTAATAG
TTTGCGCAACGTTGTTGCCATTGCTACAGGCATCGTGGTGTCACGCTCGTCGTTTGGTATGGCTTCATTC
AGCTCCGGTTCCCAACGATCAAGGCGAGTTACATGATCCCCCATGTTGTGCAAAAAAGCGGTTAGCTCCT
TCGGTCCTCCGATCGTTGTCAGAAGTAAGTTGGCCGCAGTGTTATCACTCATGGTTATGGCAGCACTGCA
TAATTCTCTTACTGTCATGCCATCCGTAAGATGCTTTTCTGTGACTGGTGAGTACTCAACCAAGTCATTC
TGAGAATAGTGTATGCGGCGACCGAGTTGCTCTTGCCCGGCGTCAATACGGGATAATACCGCGCCACATA
GCAGAACTTTAAAAGTGCTCATCATTGGAAAACGTTCTTCGGGGCGAAAACTCTCAAGGATCTTACCGCT
GTTGAGATCCAGTTCGATGTAACCCACTCGTGCACCCAACTGATCTTCAGCATCTTTTACTTTCACCAGC
GTTTCTGGGTGAGCAAAAACAGGAAGGCAAAATGCCGCAAAAAAGGGAATAAGGGCGACACGGAAATGTT
GAATACTCATACTCTTCCTTTTTCAATATTATTGAAGCATTTATCAGGGTTATTGTCTCATGAGCGGATA
CATATTTGAATGTATTTAGAAAAATAAACAAATAGGGGTTCCGCGCACATTTCCCCGAAAAGTGCCACCT
GGGTCCTTTTCATCACGTGCTATAAAAATAATTATAATTTAAATTTTTTAATATAAATATATAAAT
Features (pLannotate 1.2.2; 24 found; start..end, strand, type, name):
    522..556     +  CDS            rop (fragment): Rop protein, which maintains plasmids at low copy number; rop
    661..710     +  misc_feature   bom (fragment): basis of mobility region from pBR322
    718..933     +  promoter       URA3 promoter: S. cerevisiae URA3
    934..985     +  CDS            URA3 (fragment): orotidine-5'-phosphate decarboxylase, required for uracil biosynthesis; S. cerevisiae URA3; yeast auxotrophic marker, counterselectable with 5-fluoroorotic acid (5-FOA)
   1062..1080    +  misc_RNA       MS2 stem loop: stem loop that binds the bacteriophage MS2 coat protein
   1101..1119    +  misc_RNA       MS2 stem loop: stem loop that binds the bacteriophage MS2 coat protein
   1283..2035    +  CDS            URA3 (fragment): orotidine-5'-phosphate decarboxylase, required for uracil biosynthesis; S. cerevisiae URA3; yeast auxotrophic marker, counterselectable with 5-fluoroorotic acid (5-FOA)
   2114..2165    +  misc_feature   bom (fragment): basis of mobility region from pBR322
   2193..2621    -  rep_origin     f1 ori (sequence partly withheld): f1 bacteriophage origin of replication; arrow indicates direction of (+) strand synthesis
   2625..2780    -  CDS            lacZα (fragment): LacZα fragment of β-galactosidase; lacZ fragment
   2788..2806    +  promoter       T7 promoter: promoter for bacteriophage T7 RNA polymerase
   2820..3218    +  promoter       TEF1 promoter: S. cerevisiae TEF1; promoter for EF-1α
   3240..3260    +  CDS            FLAG (fragment): FLAG® epitope tag, followed by an enterokinase cleavage site
   3264..3650    +  CDS            MS2: bacteriophage MS2 coat protein binds to a specific stem-loop structure in the viral RNA (Peabody, 1993)
   3717..3906    +  terminator     CYC1 terminator: S. cerevisiae CYC1; transcription terminator for CYC1
   3931..3949    -  promoter       T3 promoter: promoter for bacteriophage T3 RNA polymerase
   3994..4010    -  protein_bind   lac operator: The lac repressor binds to the lac operator to inhibit transcription in E. coli. This inhibition can be relieved by adding lactose or isopropyl-β-D-thiogalactopyranoside (IPTG). lac repressor encoded by lacI
   4018..4048    -  promoter       lac promoter: promoter for the E. coli lac operon
   4063..4084    -  protein_bind   CAP binding site: CAP binding activates transcription in the presence of cAMP. E. coli catabolite activator protein
   4097..4189    -  CDS            lacI (fragment): lac repressor; lacI; The lac repressor binds to the lac operator to inhibit transcription in E. coli. This inhibition can be relieved by adding lactose or isopropyl-β-D-thiogalactopyranoside (IPTG).
   4372..4960    -  rep_origin     ori: high-copy-number ColE1/pMB1/pBR322/pUC origin of replication
   5131..5991    -  CDS            AmpR: β-lactamase; bla; confers resistance to ampicillin, carbenicillin, and related antibiotics
   5992..6096    -  promoter       AmpR promoter: bla
   6133..449     +  misc_feature   CEN/ARS (across the origin): S. cerevisiae CEN6 centromere fused to an autonomously replicating sequence
