[The description below was written by a language model from this plasmid's Addgene catalogue record and pLannotate feature annotations shown in this document.]
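Description:
pRS416-PTEF1-MCP-5M-ECM33_intron is a low-copy yeast expression and shuttle plasmid built on the pRS416 backbone. In Saccharomyces cerevisiae it is maintained by a CEN6/ARS centromeric replication element and selected through the URA3 auxotrophic marker. In E. coli it replicates from a ColE1/pUC-type origin and confers ampicillin resistance through β-lactamase. An f1 phage origin and remnants of the lacZα/lac promoter region flanked by T7 and T3 promoters remain from the parental vector.

The plasmid carries two engineered components that work together. First, the multiple cloning site has been replaced by a cassette in which the constitutive yeast TEF1 promoter drives a FLAG-tagged bacteriophage MS2 coat protein (MCP), ended by the CYC1 terminator. The catalogue fields disagree on the tag, giving 1xFLAG in the purpose line and 3xFLAG in the backbone modification note. The feature table detects only a single FLAG fragment. Second, the URA3 coding sequence is split into a short 5′ piece and a long 3′ piece by an inserted S. cerevisiae ECM33 intron of about 330 bp, in which sequence near the 5′ end of the intron has been replaced by MS2 hairpins; two MS2 stem loops are annotated there. Functional URA3 expression should therefore require splicing of this intron, so uracil selection also reports on its removal.

Because MCP binds the MS2 stem loops, the arrangement should allow the tagged intron RNA to be captured through the FLAG epitope. This fits the associated study of excised linear introns that regulate yeast growth, though the record does not spell out the exact experimental use.
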