Addgene plasmid #127600: pRS416-PTEF1-MCP-5M-ECM33_intron
Purpose: low-copy URA-selectable plasmid, 1xFLAG-MCP under TEF1 promoter, 5M-ECM33 intron inserted into URA3
Depositing lab: David Bartel. Depositing organization: Whitehead Institute for Biomedical Research. Publication: Excised linear introns regulate growth in yeast. Morgan JT, Fink GR, Bartel DP. Nature. 2019 Jan;565(7741):606-611. doi: 10.1038/s41586-018-0828-1. Epub 2019 Jan 16. PubMed 30651636.
Backbone
  Vector backbone: pRS416
  Backbone size w/o insert (bp): 5876
  Total vector size (bp): 6176
  Modifications to backbone: MCS locus replaced with 3xFLAG-MCP expression cassette
  Vector type: Yeast Expression
  Selectable markers: URA3
Growth in bacteria
  Bacterial resistance: Ampicillin, 100 μg/mL
  Growth temperature: 37°C
  Growth strain: DH5alpha
  Copy number: Unknown
Gene/Insert
  Gene/Insert name: ECM33 intron with MS2 hairpins replacing sequence near 5′ end of intron
  Species: S. cerevisiae (budding yeast)
  Insert size (bp): 330
Terms and licenses: Academic/Nonprofit Terms; Industry Terms: Not Available to Industry
How to cite: pRS416-PTEF1-MCP-5M-ECM33_intron was a gift from David Bartel (Addgene plasmid # 127600 ; http://n2t.net/addgene:127600 ; RRID:Addgene_127600)
